Addgene plasmid #221233: U6-sgRNA(HEK3)-CMV-SpCas9(D10A)-P2A-EGFP
Depositing lab: Fei Chen. Publication: Helicase-assisted continuous editing for programmable mutagenesis of endogenous genomes. Chen XD, Chen Z, Wythes G, Zhang Y, Orr BC, Sun G, Chao YK, Navarro Torres A, Thao K, Vallurupalli M, Sun J, Borji M, Tkacik E, Chen H, Bernstein BE, Chen F. Science. 2024 Oct 11;386(6718):eadn5876. doi: 10.1126/science.adn5876. Epub 2024 Oct 11. PubMed 39388570.
Backbone
  Vector backbone: PX461
  Vector type: Mammalian Expression
Growth in bacteria
  Bacterial resistance: Ampicillin, 100 μg/mL
  Growth temperature: 37°C
  Growth strain: NEB Stable
  Copy number: High Copy
Gene/Insert
  Gene/Insert name: SpCas9(D10A)-P2A-EGFP
  gRNA/shRNA sequence: GGCCCAGACTGAGCACGTGA
  Species: Synthetic
  Cloning method: Gibson Cloning
Terms and licenses: Academic/Nonprofit Terms; Industry Terms: Not Available to Industry
Depositor comments: Internal lab identifier DC562. Please visit https://doi.org/10.1101/2024.02.01.577593 for bioRxiv preprint.
How to cite: U6-sgRNA(HEK3)-CMV-SpCas9(D10A)-P2A-EGFP was a gift from Fei Chen (Addgene plasmid # 221233 ; http://n2t.net/addgene:221233 ; RRID:Addgene_221233)
