[The description below was written by a language model from this plasmid's Addgene catalogue record and pLannotate feature annotations shown in this document.]
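Description:
U6-sgRNA(HEK3)-CMV-SpCas9(D10A)-P2A-EGFP is a 9,291-nt mammalian expression plasmid built on the PX461 backbone by Gibson cloning. It delivers a Cas9 nickase, a guide RNA and a fluorescent reporter from a single vector. In bacteria it replicates from a high-copy ColE1/pUC-type origin and is selected with ampicillin through the β-lactamase gene and its own promoter. An f1 phage origin is also present, along with a single annotated AAV2 inverted terminal repeat downstream of the expression cassette. With only one ITR detected, the record gives no indication that the plasmid is meant for AAV packaging. No mammalian drug-selection marker is annotated.

Two transcription units make up the payload. A human U6 RNA polymerase III promoter drives a Streptococcus pyogenes sgRNA, consisting of a spacer for the site named HEK3 followed by the gRNA scaffold. A second, partial scaffold fragment is annotated immediately after the first. Although the plasmid name says CMV, the feature table shows a CMV enhancer fused to the chicken β-actin promoter and a hybrid intron, i.e. a CBh-type composite Pol II promoter. This drives SpCas9, detected as overlapping N- and C-terminal annotations that together span the full coding region, followed by a nucleoplasmin NLS, EGFP and a bGH polyadenylation signal. According to the catalogue fields, Cas9 carries the D10A mutation, which inactivates the RuvC domain and yields a nickase. They also place a P2A self-cleaving peptide between Cas9 and EGFP, which is not separately annotated in the table. This lets transfected cells be identified or sorted by green fluorescence. The associated publication concerns helicase-assisted continuous mutagenesis of endogenous genomic loci, but the record does not state this plasmid's specific role in that work.
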