Features (pLannotate 1.2.2; 19 found; start..end, strand, type, name):
      1..241     +  promoter       U6 promoter: RNA polymerase III promoter for human U6 snRNA
    271..346     +  misc_RNA       gRNA scaffold: guide RNA scaffold for the Streptococcus pyogenes CRISPR/Cas9 system
    353..396     +  misc_RNA       gRNA scaffold (fragment): guide RNA scaffold for the Streptococcus pyogenes CRISPR/Cas9 system
    443..728     +  enhancer       CMV enhancer: human cytomegalovirus immediate early enhancer; contains an 18-bp deletion relative to the standard CMV enhancer
    730..1007    +  promoter       chicken β-actin promoter: No description available
   1008..1235    +  intron         hybrid intron: hybrid between chicken β-actin (CBA) and minute virus of mice (MMV) introns (Gray et al., 2011)
   1373..3088    +  CDS            Cas9(N): N-terminal portion of Streptococcus pyogenes Cas9 (Zetsche et al., 2015)
   2975..5473    +  CDS            Cas9(C): C-terminal portion of Streptococcus pyogenes Cas9 (Zetsche et al., 2015)
   5474..5521    +  CDS            nucleoplasmin NLS: bipartite nuclear localization signal from nucleoplasmin
   5591..6304    +  CDS            EGFP: EGFP is a basic (constitutively fluorescent) green fluorescent protein published in 1996, derived from Aequorea victoria. It is reported to be a rapidly-maturing weak dimer with moderate acid sensitivity.
   6338..6449    +  polyA_signal   bGH poly(A) signal: bovine growth hormone polyadenylation signal
   6554..6694    +  repeat_region  AAV2 ITR: inverted terminal repeat of adeno-associated virus serotype 2 inverted
   6699..6750    -  misc_feature   bom (fragment): basis of mobility region from pBR322
   6769..7224    +  rep_origin     f1 ori (sequence partly withheld): f1 bacteriophage origin of replication; arrow indicates direction of (+) strand synthesis
   7225..7274    -  misc_feature   bom (fragment): basis of mobility region from pBR322
   7376..7411    -  CDS            rop (fragment): Rop protein, which maintains plasmids at low copy number; rop
   7506..7610    +  promoter       AmpR promoter: bla
   7611..8471    +  CDS            AmpR: β-lactamase; bla; confers resistance to ampicillin, carbenicillin, and related antibiotics
   8642..9230    +  rep_origin     ori: high-copy-number ColE1/pMB1/pBR322/pUC origin of replication
>Addgene plasmid #221233 | U6-sgRNA(HEK3)-CMV-SpCas9(D10A)-P2A-EGFP | addgene full sequence | sequence record 437115 | Addgene NGS Result
GAGGGCCTATTTCCCATGATTCCTTCATATTTGCATATACGATACAAGGCTGTTAGAGAGATAATTGGAA
TTAATTTGACTGTAAACACAAAGATATTAGTACAAAATACGTGACGTAGAAAGTAATAATTTCTTGGGTA
GTTTGCAGTTTTAAAATTATGTTTTAAAATGGACTATCATATGCTTACCGTAACTTGAAAGTATTTCGAT
TTCTTGGCTTTATATATCTTGTGGAAAGGACGAAACACCGGGCCCAGACTGAGCACGTGAGTTTTAGAGC
TAGAAATAGCAAGTTAAAATAAGGCTAGTCCGTTATCAACTTGAAAAAGTGGCACCGAGTCGGTGCTTTT
TTGTTTTAGAGCTAGAAATAGCAAGTTAAAATAAGGCTAGTCCGTTTTTAGCGCGTGCGCCAATTCTGCA
GACAAATGGCTCTAGAGGTACCCGTTACATAACTTACGGTAAATGGCCCGCCTGGCTGACCGCCCAACGA
CCCCCGCCCATTGACGTCAATAGTAACGCCAATAGGGACTTTCCATTGACGTCAATGGGTGGAGTATTTA
CGGTAAACTGCCCACTTGGCAGTACATCAAGTGTATCATATGCCAAGTACGCCCCCTATTGACGTCAATG
ACGGTAAATGGCCCGCCTGGCATTGTGCCCAGTACATGACCTTATGGGACTTTCCTACTTGGCAGTACAT
CTACGTATTAGTCATCGCTATTACCATGGTCGAGGTGAGCCCCACGTTCTGCTTCACTCTCCCCATCTCC
CCCCCCTCCCCACCCCCAATTTTGTATTTATTTATTTTTTAATTATTTTGTGCAGCGATGGGGGCGGGGG
GGGGGGGGGGGCGCGCGCCAGGCGGGGCGGGGCGGGGCGAGGGGCGGGGCGGGGCGAGGCGGAGAGGTGC
GGCGGCAGCCAATCAGAGCGGCGCGCTCCGAAAGTTTCCTTTTATGGCGAGGCGGCGGCGGCGGCGGCCC
TATAAAAAGCGAAGCGCGCGGCGGGCGGGAGTCGCTGCGCGCTGCCTTCGCCCCGTGCCCCGCTCCGCCG
CCGCCTCGCGCCGCCCGCCCCGGCTCTGACTGACCGCGTTACTCCCACAGGTGAGCGGGCGGGACGGCCC
TTCTCCTCCGGGCTGTAATTAGCTGAGCAAGAGGTAAGGGTTTAAGGGATGGTTGGTTGGTGGGGTATTA
ATGTTTAATTACCTGGAGCACCTGCCTGAAATCACTTTTTTTCAGGTTGGACCGGTGCCACCATGGACTA
TAAGGACCACGACGGAGACTACAAGGATCATGATATTGATTACAAAGACGATGACGATAAGATGGCCCCA
AAGAAGAAGCGGAAGGTCGGTATCCACGGAGTCCCAGCAGCCGACAAGAAGTACAGCATCGGCCTGGCCA
TCGGCACCAACTCTGTGGGCTGGGCCGTGATCACCGACGAGTACAAGGTGCCCAGCAAGAAATTCAAGGT
GCTGGGCAACACCGACCGGCACAGCATCAAGAAGAACCTGATCGGAGCCCTGCTGTTCGACAGCGGCGAA
ACAGCCGAGGCCACCCGGCTGAAGAGAACCGCCAGAAGAAGATACACCAGACGGAAGAACCGGATCTGCT
ATCTGCAAGAGATCTTCAGCAACGAGATGGCCAAGGTGGACGACAGCTTCTTCCACAGACTGGAAGAGTC
CTTCCTGGTGGAAGAGGATAAGAAGCACGAGCGGCACCCCATCTTCGGCAACATCGTGGACGAGGTGGCC
TACCACGAGAAGTACCCCACCATCTACCACCTGAGAAAGAAACTGGTGGACAGCACCGACAAGGCCGACC
TGCGGCTGATCTATCTGGCCCTGGCCCACATGATCAAGTTCCGGGGCCACTTCCTGATCGAGGGCGACCT
GAACCCCGACAACAGCGACGTGGACAAGCTGTTCATCCAGCTGGTGCAGACCTACAACCAGCTGTTCGAG
GAAAACCCCATCAACGCCAGCGGCGTGGACGCCAAGGCCATCCTGTCTGCCAGACTGAGCAAGAGCAGAC
GGCTGGAAAATCTGATCGCCCAGCTGCCCGGCGAGAAGAAGAATGGCCTGTTCGGCAACCTGATTGCCCT
GAGCCTGGGCCTGACCCCCAACTTCAAGAGCAACTTCGACCTGGCCGAGGATGCCAAACTGCAGCTGAGC
AAGGACACCTACGACGACGACCTGGACAACCTGCTGGCCCAGATCGGCGACCAGTACGCCGACCTGTTTC
TGGCCGCCAAGAACCTGTCCGACGCCATCCTGCTGAGCGACATCCTGAGAGTGAACACCGAGATCACCAA
GGCCCCCCTGAGCGCCTCTATGATCAAGAGATACGACGAGCACCACCAGGACCTGACCCTGCTGAAAGCT
CTCGTGCGGCAGCAGCTGCCTGAGAAGTACAAAGAGATTTTCTTCGACCAGAGCAAGAACGGCTACGCCG
GCTACATTGACGGCGGAGCCAGCCAGGAAGAGTTCTACAAGTTCATCAAGCCCATCCTGGAAAAGATGGA
CGGCACCGAGGAACTGCTCGTGAAGCTGAACAGAGAGGACCTGCTGCGGAAGCAGCGGACCTTCGACAAC
GGCAGCATCCCCCACCAGATCCACCTGGGAGAGCTGCACGCCATTCTGCGGCGGCAGGAAGATTTTTACC
CATTCCTGAAGGACAACCGGGAAAAGATCGAGAAGATCCTGACCTTCCGCATCCCCTACTACGTGGGCCC
TCTGGCCAGGGGAAACAGCAGATTCGCCTGGATGACCAGAAAGAGCGAGGAAACCATCACCCCCTGGAAC
TTCGAGGAAGTGGTGGACAAGGGCGCTTCCGCCCAGAGCTTCATCGAGCGGATGACCAACTTCGATAAGA
ACCTGCCCAACGAGAAGGTGCTGCCCAAGCACAGCCTGCTGTACGAGTACTTCACCGTGTATAACGAGCT
GACCAAAGTGAAATACGTGACCGAGGGAATGAGAAAGCCCGCCTTCCTGAGCGGCGAGCAGAAAAAGGCC
ATCGTGGACCTGCTGTTCAAGACCAACCGGAAAGTGACCGTGAAGCAGCTGAAAGAGGACTACTTCAAGA
AAATCGAGTGCTTCGACTCCGTGGAAATCTCCGGCGTGGAAGATCGGTTCAACGCCTCCCTGGGCACATA
CCACGATCTGCTGAAAATTATCAAGGACAAGGACTTCCTGGACAATGAGGAAAACGAGGACATTCTGGAA
GATATCGTGCTGACCCTGACACTGTTTGAGGACAGAGAGATGATCGAGGAACGGCTGAAAACCTATGCCC
ACCTGTTCGACGACAAAGTGATGAAGCAGCTGAAGCGGCGGAGATACACCGGCTGGGGCAGGCTGAGCCG
GAAGCTGATCAACGGCATCCGGGACAAGCAGTCCGGCAAGACAATCCTGGATTTCCTGAAGTCCGACGGC
TTCGCCAACAGAAACTTCATGCAGCTGATCCACGACGACAGCCTGACCTTTAAAGAGGACATCCAGAAAG
CCCAGGTGTCCGGCCAGGGCGATAGCCTGCACGAGCACATTGCCAATCTGGCCGGCAGCCCCGCCATTAA
GAAGGGCATCCTGCAGACAGTGAAGGTGGTGGACGAGCTCGTGAAAGTGATGGGCCGGCACAAGCCCGAG
AACATCGTGATCGAAATGGCCAGAGAGAACCAGACCACCCAGAAGGGACAGAAGAACAGCCGCGAGAGAA
TGAAGCGGATCGAAGAGGGCATCAAAGAGCTGGGCAGCCAGATCCTGAAAGAACACCCCGTGGAAAACAC
CCAGCTGCAGAACGAGAAGCTGTACCTGTACTACCTGCAGAATGGGCGGGATATGTACGTGGACCAGGAA
CTGGACATCAACCGGCTGTCCGACTACGATGTGGACCATATCGTGCCTCAGAGCTTTCTGAAGGACGACT
CCATCGACAACAAGGTGCTGACCAGAAGCGACAAGAACCGGGGCAAGAGCGACAACGTGCCCTCCGAAGA
GGTCGTGAAGAAGATGAAGAACTACTGGCGGCAGCTGCTGAACGCCAAGCTGATTACCCAGAGAAAGTTC
GACAATCTGACCAAGGCCGAGAGAGGCGGCCTGAGCGAACTGGATAAGGCCGGCTTCATCAAGAGACAGC
TGGTGGAAACCCGGCAGATCACAAAGCACGTGGCACAGATCCTGGACTCCCGGATGAACACTAAGTACGA
CGAGAATGACAAGCTGATCCGGGAAGTGAAAGTGATCACCCTGAAGTCCAAGCTGGTGTCCGATTTCCGG
AAGGATTTCCAGTTTTACAAAGTGCGCGAGATCAACAACTACCACCACGCCCACGACGCCTACCTGAACG
CCGTCGTGGGAACCGCCCTGATCAAAAAGTACCCTAAGCTGGAAAGCGAGTTCGTGTACGGCGACTACAA
GGTGTACGACGTGCGGAAGATGATCGCCAAGAGCGAGCAGGAAATCGGCAAGGCTACCGCCAAGTACTTC
TTCTACAGCAACATCATGAACTTTTTCAAGACCGAGATTACCCTGGCCAACGGCGAGATCCGGAAGCGGC
CTCTGATCGAGACAAACGGCGAAACCGGGGAGATCGTGTGGGATAAGGGCCGGGATTTTGCCACCGTGCG
GAAAGTGCTGAGCATGCCCCAAGTGAATATCGTGAAAAAGACCGAGGTGCAGACAGGCGGCTTCAGCAAA
GAGTCTATCCTGCCCAAGAGGAACAGCGATAAGCTGATCGCCAGAAAGAAGGACTGGGACCCTAAGAAGT
ACGGCGGCTTCGACAGCCCCACCGTGGCCTATTCTGTGCTGGTGGTGGCCAAAGTGGAAAAGGGCAAGTC
CAAGAAACTGAAGAGTGTGAAAGAGCTGCTGGGGATCACCATCATGGAAAGAAGCAGCTTCGAGAAGAAT
CCCATCGACTTTCTGGAAGCCAAGGGCTACAAAGAAGTGAAAAAGGACCTGATCATCAAGCTGCCTAAGT
ACTCCCTGTTCGAGCTGGAAAACGGCCGGAAGAGAATGCTGGCCTCTGCCGGCGAACTGCAGAAGGGAAA
CGAACTGGCCCTGCCCTCCAAATATGTGAACTTCCTGTACCTGGCCAGCCACTATGAGAAGCTGAAGGGC
TCCCCCGAGGATAATGAGCAGAAACAGCTGTTTGTGGAACAGCACAAGCACTACCTGGACGAGATCATCG
AGCAGATCAGCGAGTTCTCCAAGAGAGTGATCCTGGCCGACGCTAATCTGGACAAAGTGCTGTCCGCCTA
CAACAAGCACCGGGATAAGCCCATCAGAGAGCAGGCCGAGAATATCATCCACCTGTTTACCCTGACCAAT
CTGGGAGCCCCTGCCGCCTTCAAGTACTTTGACACCACCATCGACCGGAAGAGGTACACCAGCACCAAAG
AGGTGCTGGACGCCACCCTGATCCACCAGAGCATCACCGGCCTGTACGAGACACGGATCGACCTGTCTCA
GCTGGGAGGCGACAAAAGGCCGGCGGCCACGAAAAAGGCCGGCCAGGCAAAAAAGAAAAAGGAATTCGGC
AGTGGAGAGGGCAGAGGAAGTCTGCTAACATGCGGTGACGTCGAGGAGAATCCTGGCCCAGTGAGCAAGG
GCGAGGAGCTGTTCACCGGGGTGGTGCCCATCCTGGTCGAGCTGGACGGCGACGTAAACGGCCACAAGTT
CAGCGTGTCCGGCGAGGGCGAGGGCGATGCCACCTACGGCAAGCTGACCCTGAAGTTCATCTGCACCACC
GGCAAGCTGCCCGTGCCCTGGCCCACCCTCGTGACCACCCTGACCTACGGCGTGCAGTGCTTCAGCCGCT
ACCCCGACCACATGAAGCAGCACGACTTCTTCAAGTCCGCCATGCCCGAAGGCTACGTCCAGGAGCGCAC
CATCTTCTTCAAGGACGACGGCAACTACAAGACCCGCGCCGAGGTGAAGTTCGAGGGCGACACCCTGGTG
AACCGCATCGAGCTGAAGGGCATCGACTTCAAGGAGGACGGCAACATCCTGGGGCACAAGCTGGAGTACA
ACTACAACAGCCACAACGTCTATATCATGGCCGACAAGCAGAAGAACGGCATCAAGGTGAACTTCAAGAT
CCGCCACAACATCGAGGACGGCAGCGTGCAGCTCGCCGACCACTACCAGCAGAACACCCCCATCGGCGAC
GGCCCCGTGCTGCTGCCCGACAACCACTACCTGAGCACCCAGTCCGCCCTGAGCAAAGACCCCAACGAGA
AGCGCGATCACATGGTCCTGCTGGAGTTCGTGACCGCCGCCGGGATCACTCTCGGCATGGACGAGCTGTA
CAAGGAATTCTAACTAGAGCTCGCTGATCAGCCTCGACTGTGCCTTCTAGTTGCCAGCCATCTGTTGTTT
GCCCCTCCCCCGTGCCTTCCTTGACCCTGGAAGGTGCCACTCCCACTGTCCTTTCCTAATAAAATGAGGA
AATTGCATCGCATTGTCTGAGTAGGTGTCATTCTATTCTGGGGGGTGGGGTGGGGCAGGACAGCAAGGGG
GAGGATTGGGAAGAGAATAGCAGGCATGCTGGGGAGCGGCCGCAGGAACCCCTAGTGATGGAGTTGGCCA
CTCCCTCTCTGCGCGCTCGCTCGCTCACTGAGGCCGGGCGACCAAAGGTCGCCCGACGCCCGGGCTTTGC
CCGGGCGGCCTCAGTGAGCGAGCGAGCGCGCAGCTGCCTGCAGGGGCGCCTGATGCGGTATTTTCTCCTT
ACGCATCTGTGCGGTATTTCACACCGCATA
[95 nt withheld, positions 6751-6845]
T
[46 nt withheld, positions 6847-6892]
C
[141 nt withheld, positions 6894-7034]
CCTTTGACGTTGGAGTCCACGTTCTTT
[37 nt withheld, positions 7062-7098]
ACTCTATCTCGGGCTATTCTTTTGATTTATAAGGGATTTTGCCGATTTCGGTCTATTGGTTAAAAAATGA
GCTGATTTAACAAAAATTTAACGCGAATTTTAACAAAATATTAACGTTTACAATTTTATGGTGCACTCTC
AGTACAATCTGCTCTGATGCCGCATAGTTAAGCCAGCCCCGACACCCGCCAACACCCGCTGACGCGCCCT
GACGGGCTTGTCTGCTCCCGGCATCCGCTTACAGACAAGCTGTGACCGTCTCCGGGAGCTGCATGTGTCA
GAGGTTTTCACCGTCATCACCGAAACGCGCGAGACGAAAGGGCCTCGTGATACGCCTATTTTTATAGGTT
AATGTCATGATAATAATGGTTTCTTAGACGTCAGGTGGCACTTTTCGGGGAAATGTGCGCGGAACCCCTA
TTTGTTTATTTTTCTAAATACATTCAAATATGTATCCGCTCATGAGACAATAACCCTGATAAATGCTTCA
ATAATATTGAAAAAGGAAGAGTATGAGTATTCAACATTTCCGTGTCGCCCTTATTCCCTTTTTTGCGGCA
TTTTGCCTTCCTGTTTTTGCTCACCCAGAAACGCTGGTGAAAGTAAAAGATGCTGAAGATCAGTTGGGTG
CACGAGTGGGTTACATCGAACTGGATCTCAACAGCGGTAAGATCCTTGAGAGTTTTCGCCCCGAAGAACG
TTTTCCAATGATGAGCACTTTTAAAGTTCTGCTATGTGGCGCGGTATTATCCCGTATTGACGCCGGGCAA
GAGCAACTCGGTCGCCGCATACACTATTCTCAGAATGACTTGGTTGAGTACTCACCAGTCACAGAAAAGC
ATCTTACGGATGGCATGACAGTAAGAGAATTATGCAGTGCTGCCATAACCATGAGTGATAACACTGCGGC
CAACTTACTTCTGACAACGATCGGAGGACCGAAGGAGCTAACCGCTTTTTTGCACAACATGGGGGATCAT
GTAACTCGCCTTGATCGTTGGGAACCGGAGCTGAATGAAGCCATACCAAACGACGAGCGTGACACCACGA
TGCCTGTAGCAATGGCAACAACGTTGCGCAAACTATTAACTGGCGAACTACTTACTCTAGCTTCCCGGCA
ACAATTAATAGACTGGATGGAGGCGGATAAAGTTGCAGGACCACTTCTGCGCTCGGCCCTTCCGGCTGGC
TGGTTTATTGCTGATAAATCTGGAGCCGGTGAGCGTGGAAGCCGCGGTATCATTGCAGCACTGGGGCCAG
ATGGTAAGCCCTCCCGTATCGTAGTTATCTACACGACGGGGAGTCAGGCAACTATGGATGAACGAAATAG
ACAGATCGCTGAGATAGGTGCCTCACTGATTAAGCATTGGTAACTGTCAGACCAAGTTTACTCATATATA
CTTTAGATTGATTTAAAACTTCATTTTTAATTTAAAAGGATCTAGGTGAAGATCCTTTTTGATAATCTCA
TGACCAAAATCCCTTAACGTGAGTTTTCGTTCCACTGAGCGTCAGACCCCGTAGAAAAGATCAAAGGATC
TTCTTGAGATCCTTTTTTTCTGCGCGTAATCTGCTGCTTGCAAACAAAAAAACCACCGCTACCAGCGGTG
GTTTGTTTGCCGGATCAAGAGCTACCAACTCTTTTTCCGAAGGTAACTGGCTTCAGCAGAGCGCAGATAC
CAAATACTGTTCTTCTAGTGTAGCCGTAGTTAGGCCACCACTTCAAGAACTCTGTAGCACCGCCTACATA
CCTCGCTCTGCTAATCCTGTTACCAGTGGCTGCTGCCAGTGGCGATAAGTCGTGTCTTACCGGGTTGGAC
TCAAGACGATAGTTACCGGATAAGGCGCAGCGGTCGGGCTGAACGGGGGGTTCGTGCACACAGCCCAGCT
TGGAGCGAACGACCTACACCGAACTGAGATACCTACAGCGTGAGCTATGAGAAAGCGCCACGCTTCCCGA
AGGGAGAAAGGCGGACAGGTATCCGGTAAGCGGCAGGGTCGGAACAGGAGAGCGCACGAGGGAGCTTCCA
GGGGGAAACGCCTGGTATCTTTATAGTCCTGTCGGGTTTCGCCACCTCTGACTTGAGCGTCGATTTTTGT
GATGCTCGTCAGGGGGGCGGAGCCTATGGAAAAACGCCAGCAACGCGGCCTTTTTACGGTTCCTGGCCTT
TTGCTGGCCTTTTGCTCACATGT
